>Addgene plasmid #16763 | XE159 GFP-delta LZ-XDpr-delta PDZB-CS2+ | addgene partial sequence | sequence record 23376 | GFP-F 5'-GGTCCTTCTTGAGTTTGTAAC-3'
GNNNTGGAGGAGACTATACAAGGATCCCATCGATTCGAATTCCTCACCATGACAGAAGAGCATCTGGAGA
CAGACAGCCGACCCAGTTCAGGATTTTATGAGCTGAGTGATGGGACTTCAGGATCCCTCTCCAATTCCTC
CAACTCAGTGTTCAGCGAATGTTTATCCAGCTGCCACTCCAGCACCTGCTTTTGCAACCCCTTGGAAACA
TCATTAAACCTCACAGATGGTCAAGCAAAGTCTGCAGACGACTTTCTTGAATGGCTGGACTACAGAGAAA
GTCAACATGAAACTGGCACAGTTCGCCGCTCCTTTTCTGCACCACATTCCAACTCTGTCGACATTGGGGC
AGATGTGCACCCCAAATATCAGTGTGACCTGGTATCTAAAAATGGTAATGATATCTATCGTTACCCCAGC
CCACTTCATGCAGTAGCTGTGCAGAGTCCTATGTTTCTGCTTTCTGTCATGGGCAACATAAAGGCAGAGG
AACCAGAGGAGGGGATTGACCACAATGATAACGATGACTGTATAGTGCCTGAACTAGACCACTTAAAAGA
CGAGGACTCTTTTCTCCATCAGAGCAGCCTGTGTTCTTTACCACTTTCTTCCGCGAAAAAAATGGATGGT
TACATTTTAAGCATCATACAGAAAAAAGCACATCCTGTAAGGACTAACAAACCAAGGACTAGTGTCAATG
CTGACCCAGGCAAAGGGATTTTACGACATGGGAGTATGTGTGTCAACAGACTGGTGGGGTTTCTCAAAGC
AACGCAGTTNACCTGAAAAATTCTAANCAA
