[The description below was written by a language model from this plasmid's Addgene catalogue record.]
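Description:
XE159 GFP-delta LZ-XDpr-delta PDZB-CS2+ is a Xenopus expression plasmid built on the pCS2+ backbone (about 4.1 kb without insert), maintained in E. coli as a high-copy plasmid under ampicillin selection. No feature table accompanies the record, so regulatory elements are not itemised. pCS2+ is generally known as a dual-purpose vector: it combines a strong CMV-derived promoter and SV40 polyadenylation signal for direct expression in vertebrate cells and embryos with a bacteriophage SP6 promoter upstream of the cloning site for in vitro synthesis of mRNA. The depositor's note that the plasmid is linearised downstream of the insert (with NotI or Asp718) fits this second use, in which run-off transcripts are prepared for microinjection into frog embryos.

The insert encodes a doubly truncated form of Xenopus laevis Dapper (XDpr; gene dact1-b, also called Frodo), fused at its N-terminus to GFP. The truncation removes the first 129 amino acids and the last four amino acids. As the construct name indicates, these deletions correspond to the leucine zipper (LZ) region and the C-terminal PDZ-binding (PDZB) motif. Dapper was described in the associated work as a Dishevelled-associated antagonist of beta-catenin and JNK signalling that is required for notochord formation.

This deletion mutant is most plausibly used for structure–function analysis, testing how loss of both domains affects Dapper's interactions, its signalling activity in Wnt pathways and its subcellular localisation, which the GFP tag allows to be visualised. The record does not state the exact insert size or cloning sites.
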