Addgene plasmid #16763: XE159 GFP-delta LZ-XDpr-delta PDZB-CS2+
Depositing lab: Randall Moon. Depositing organization: University of Washington. Publication: Dapper, a Dishevelled-associated antagonist of beta-catenin and JNK signaling, is required for notochord formation. Cheyette BN, Waxman JS, Miller JR, Takemaru K, Sheldahl LC, Khlebtsova N, Fox EP, Earnest T, Moon RT. Dev Cell. 2002 Apr. 2(4):449-61. 10.1016/S1534-5807(02)00140-5 PubMed 11970895.
Backbone
  Vector backbone: pCS2+
  Backbone size w/o insert (bp): 4095
  Vector type: Xenopus Expression
Growth in bacteria
  Bacterial resistance: Ampicillin, 100 μg/mL
  Growth temperature: 37°C
  Growth strain: DH5alpha
  Copy number: High Copy
Gene/Insert
  Gene/Insert name: delta LZ-XDpr-delta PDZB (alt names: dapper; dpr)
  Species: X. laevis (frog)
  Mutation: XDpr that is doubly truncated to delete the first 129 amino acids and the last four amino acids
  Entrez Gene: dact1-b (a.k.a. dpr, dpr1, dact1, frodo, hdpr1, Dapper, thyex3, dapper1)
  Tag / fusion protein: gfp (N terminal on insert)
  Cloning method: Restriction Enzyme
  Sequencing primers: 5′ GFP-F
Terms and licenses: Academic/Nonprofit Terms; Industry Terms: Not Available to Industry
Depositor comments: 5'- GFP tag on XDpr that is doubly truncated to delete the first 129 amino acids and the last four amino acids; in pCS2+. Xba1 site is not methylated. Notes for Use: Linearize with either Not1 or Asp718. Reference: B. Cheyette et al. (2002). Developmental Cell 2: 449-461.
How to cite: XE159 GFP-delta LZ-XDpr-delta PDZB-CS2+ was a gift from Randall Moon (Addgene plasmid # 16763 ; http://n2t.net/addgene:16763 ; RRID:Addgene_16763)
